>Addgene plasmid #236126 | EW263 CMV-TO-ADAR2dd(E488Q, T501A)-PUF-9R(FLP-IN) | addgene full sequence | sequence record 468414 | Addgene NGS Result
GAAGATCCTTTGATCTTTTCTACGGGGTCTGACGCTCAGTGGAACGAAAACTCACGTTAAGGGATTTTGG
TCATGAGATTATCAAAAAGGATCTTCACCTAGATCCTTTTAAATTAAAAATGAAGTTTTAAATCAATCTA
AAGTATATATGAGTAAACTTGGTCTGACAGTTACCAATGCTTAATCAGTGAGGCACCTATCTCAGCGATC
TGTCTATTTCGTTCATCCATAGTTGCCTGACTCCCCGTCGTGTAGATAACTACGATACGGGAGGGCTTAC
CATCTGGCCCCAGTGCTGCAATGATACCGCGAGACCCACGCTCACCGGCTCCAGATTTATCAGCAATAAA
CCAGCCAGCCGGAAGGGCCGAGCGCAGAAGTGGTCCTGCAACTTTATCCGCCTCCATCCAGTCTATTAAT
TGTTGCCGGGAAGCTAGAGTAAGTAGTTCGCCAGTTAATAGTTTGCGCAACGTTGTTGCCATTGCTACAG
GCATCGTGGTGTCACGCTCGTCGTTTGGTATGGCTTCATTCAGCTCCGGTTCCCAACGATCAAGGCGAGT
TACATGATCCCCCATGTTGTGCAAAAAAGCGGTTAGCTCCTTCGGTCCTCCGATCGTTGTCAGAAGTAAG
TTGGCCGCAGTGTTATCACTCATGGTTATGGCAGCACTGCATAATTCTCTTACTGTCATGCCATCCGTAA
GATGCTTTTCTGTGACTGGTGAGTACTCAACCAAGTCATTCTGAGAATAGTGTATGCGGCGACCGAGTTG
CTCTTGCCCGGCGTCAATACGGGATAATACCGCGCCACATAGCAGAACTTTAAAAGTGCTCATCATTGGA
AAACGTTCTTCGGGGCGAAAACTCTCAAGGATCTTACCGCTGTTGAGATCCAGTTCGATGTAACCCACTC
GTGCACCCAACTGATCTTCAGCATCTTTTACTTTCACCAGCGTTTCTGGGTGAGCAAAAACAGGAAGGCA
AAATGCCGCAAAAAAGGGAATAAGGGCGACACGGAAATGTTGAATACTCATACTCTTCCTTTTTCAATAT
TATTGAAGCATTTATCAGGGTTATTGTCTCATGAGCGGATACATATTTGAATGTATTTAGAAAAATAAAC
AAATAGGGGTTCCGCGCACATTTCCCCGAAAAGTGCCACCTGACGTCGACGGATCGGGAGATCTCCCGAT
CCCCTATGGTGCACTCTCAGTACAATCTGCTCTGATGCCGCATAGTTAAGCCAGTATCTGCTCCCTGCTT
GTGTGTTGGAGGTCGCTGAGTAGTGCGCGAGCAAAATTTAAGCTACAACAAGGCAAGGCTTGACCGACAA
TTGCATGAAGAATCTGCTTAGGGTTAGGCGTTTTGCGCTGCTTCGTACGGGCCAGATATACGCGTTGACA
TTGATTATTGACTAGTTATTAATAGTAATCAATTACGGGGTCATTAGTTCATAGCCCATATATGGAGTTC
CGCGTTACATAACTTACGGTAAATGGCCCGCCTGGCTGACCGCCCAACGACCCCCGCCCATTGACGTCAA
TAATGACGTATGTTCCCATAGTAACGCCAATAGGGACTTTCCATTGACGTCAATGGGTGGAGTATTTACG
GTAAACTGCCCACTTGGCAGTACATCAAGTGTATCATATGCCAAGTACGCCCCCTATTGACGTCAATGAC
GGTAAATGGCCCGCCTGGCATTATGCCCAGTACATGACCTTATGGGACTTTCCTACTTGGCAGTACATCT
ACGTATTAGTCATCGCTATTACCATGGTGATGCGGTTTTGGCAGTACATCAATGGGCGTGGATAGCGGTT
TGACTCACGGGGATTTCCAAGTCTCCACCCCATTGACGTCAATGGGAGTTTGTTTTGGCACCAAAATCAA
CGGGACTTTCCAAAATGTCGTAACAACTCCGCCCCATTGACGCAAATGGGCGGTAGGCGTGTACGGTGGG
AGGTCTATATAAGCAGAGCTCTCCCTATCAGTGATAGAGATCTCCCTATCAGTGATAGAGATCGTCGACG
AGCTCGTTTAGTGAACCGTCAGATCGCCTGGAGACGCCATCCACGCTGTTTTGACCTCCATAGAAGACAC
CGGGACCGATCCAGCCTCCGGACTCTAGCGTTTAAACTTAAGCTTCGCCACCATGTTGCACTTGGATCAA
ACGCCATCTCGCCAGCCTATTCCCAGTGAGGGTCTTCAGCTGCATTTACCGCAGGTTTTAGCTGACGCTG
TCTCACGCCTGGTCCTGGGTAAGTTTGGTGACCTGACCGACAACTTCTCCTCCCCTCACGCTCGCAGAAA
AGTGCTGGCTGGAGTCGTCATGACAACAGGCACAGATGTTAAAGATGCCAAGGTGATAAGTGTTTCTACA
GGAACAAAATGTATTAATGGTGAATACATGAGTGATCGTGGCCTTGCATTAAATGACTGCCATGCAGAAA
TAATATCTCGGAGATCCTTGCTCAGATTTCTTTATACACAACTTGAGCTTTACTTAAATAACAAAGATGA
TCAAAAAAGATCCATCTTTCAGAAATCAGAGCGAGGGGGGTTTAGGCTGAAGGAGAATGTCCAGTTTCAT
CTGTACATCAGCACCTCTCCCTGTGGAGATGCCAGAATCTTCTCACCACATGAGCCAATCCTGGAAGAAC
CAGCAGATAGACACCCAAATCGTAAAGCAAGAGGACAGCTACGGACCAAAATAGAGTCTGGTCAGGGGAC
GATTCCAGTGCGCTCCAATGCGAGCATCCAAGCGTGGGACGGGGTGCTGCAAGGGGAGCGGCTGCTCACC
ATGTCCTGCAGTGACAAGATTGCACGCTGGAACGTGGTGGGCATCCAGGGATCCCTGCTCAGCATTTTCG
TGGAGCCCATTTACTTCTCGAGCATCATCCTGGGCAGCCTTTACCACGGGGACCACCTTTCCAGGGCCAT
GTACCAGCGGATCTCCAACATAGAGGACCTGCCACCTCTCTACACCCTCAACAAGCCTTTGCTCAGTGGC
ATCAGCAATGCAGAAGCACGGCAGCCAGGGAAGGCCCCCAACTTCAGTGTCAACTGGACGGTAGGCGACT
CCGCTATTGAGGTCATCAACGCCACGACTGGGAAGGATGAGCTGGGCCGCGCGTCCCGCCTGTGTAAGCA
CGCGTTGTACTGTCGCTGGATGCGTGTGCACGGCAAGGTTCCCTCCCACTTACTACGCTCCAAGATTACC
AAACCCAACGTGTACCATGAGTCCAAGCTGGCGGCAAAGGAGTACCAGGCCGCCAAGGCGCGTCTGTTCA
CAGCCTTCATCAAGGCGGGGCTGGGGGCCTGGGTGGAGAAGCCCACCGAGCAGGACCAGTTCTCACTCAC
GCCCGGTACCGGTGGCGGAACCGGTGGCGGGGCTGGCAGGAGTAGGCTTCTGGAAGACTTTAGGAATAAT
CGCTATCCGAATCTCCAACTCCGTGAAATTGCCGGCCATATCATGGAGTTTTCACAAGACCAACATGGGA
GCCGGTTCATTCAGCTGAAGTTAGAGAGAGCTACCCCAGCAGAACGACAGCTCGTGTTTAACGAAATCCT
GCAAGCGGCATATCAACTGATGGTAGACGTTTTCGGTAACTACGTGATTCAAAAGTTCTTTGAATTTGGA
TCTCTTGAACAGAAACTCGCTCTTGCCGAACGTATACGGGGCCACGTATTATCCCTCGCCTTACAGATGT
ACGGTTGTCGGGTTATTCAGAAAGCTCTTGAATTCATCCCGTCAGACCAGCAGAATGAAATGGTCCGAGA
ATTGCATCAACATACGGAACAGCTTGTACAAGACCAATATGGTAACTATGTCATCCAGCACGTATTGGAG
CACGGAAGACCGGAAGATAAATCAAAGATTGTTGCCGAGATAAGAGGGAACGTACTTGTCCTGAGTCAGC
ATAAGTTCGCAAGTAATGTCGTCGAGAAGTGTGTGACCCATGCGAGCAGAACTGAACGGGCAGTGCTTAT
CGACGAAGTGTGCACGATGAACGATGGTCCTCACTCAGCGCTGTATACAATGATGAAAGACCAATACGCG
AATTATGTGGTGCAGAAGATGATAGATGTGGCTGAACCAGGCCAAAGGAAAATTGTCATGCACGAACTCC
ATCAACACACCGAGCAGCTGGTTCAAGACCAATACGGGAACTATGTGATTCAACACGTCCTCGAACACGG
ACGACCTGAAGATAAAAGTAAAATCGTCGCGGAAATCCGTGGTAATGTGCTCGTTCTTTCCCAACATAAG
TTTGCAAGCAACGTCGTGGAAAAGTGTGTGACACATGCCTCAAGGACAGAAAGGGCGGTCCTCATTGATG
AAGTCTGCACAATGAACGATGGCCCCCATAGCGCATTGTATACTATGATGAAAGATCAATATGCGAACTA
CGTTGTCCAGAAAATGATTGACGTGGCTGAGCCAGGACAAAGGAAAATCGTCATGCACAAAATCAGACCA
CACATCGCAACTCTCAGGAAATACACATATGGTAAACACATACTTGCAAAGCTGGAGAAGTATTACATGA
AGAATGGGGTAGACCTGGGCTGAGCCGCTCGAGGAGGGCCCGAACAAAAACTCATCTCAGAAGAGGATCT
GAATAGCGCCGTCGACCATCATCATAATCATCATTGAGTTTAAACCCGCTGATCAGCCTCGACTGTGCCT
TCTAGTTGCCAGCCATCTGTTGTTTGCCCCTCCCCCGTGCCTTCCTTGACCCTGGAAGGTGCCACTCCCA
CTGTCCTTTCCTAATAAAATGAGGAAATTGCATCGCATTGTCTGAGTAGGTGTCATTCTATTCTGGGGGG
TGGGGTGGGGCAGGACAGCAAGGGGGAGGATTGGGAAGACAATAGCAGGCATGCTGGGGATGCGGTGGGC
TCTATGGAGATCTATCGATGTTCTGGGGATGCGGTGGGCTCTATGGCTTCTGAGGCGGAAAGAACCAGCT
GGGGCTCTAGGGGGTATCCCC
[124 nt withheld, positions 4992-5115]
C
[91 nt withheld, positions 5117-5207]
AGGGTGATGGTTCACGTACCTAGAAGTTCCTATTCCGAAGTTCCTATTCTCTAGAAAGTATAGGAACTTC
CTTGGCCAAAAAGCCTGAACTCACCGCGACGTCTGTCGAGAAGTTTCTGATCGAAAAGTTCGACAGCGTC
TCCGACCTGATGCAGCTCTCGGAGGGCGAAGAATCTCGTGCTTTCAGCTTCGATGTAGGAGGGCGTGGAT
ATGTCCTGCGGGTAAATAGCTGCGCCGATGGTTTCTACAAAGATCGTTATGTTTATCGGCACTTTGCATC
GGCCGCGCTCCCGATTCCGGAAGTGCTTGACATTGGGGAATTCAGCGAGAGCCTGACCTATTGCATCTCC
CGCCGTGCACAGGGTGTCACGTTGCAAGACCTGCCTGAAACCGAACTGCCCGCTGTTCTGCAGCCGGTCG
CGGAGGCCATGGATGCGATCGCTGCGGCCGATCTTAGCCAGACGAGCGGGTTCGGCCCATTCGGACCGCA
AGGAATCGGTCAATACACTACATGGCGTGATTTCATATGCGCGATTGCTGATCCCCATGTGTATCACTGG
CAAACTGTGATGGACGACACCGTCAGTGCGTCCGTCGCGCAGGCTCTCGATGAGCTGATGCTTTGGGCCG
AGGACTGCCCCGAAGTCCGGCACCTCGTGCACGCGGATTTCGGCTCCAACAATGTCCTGACGGACAATGG
CCGCATAACAGCGGTCATTGACTGGAGCGAGGCGATGTTCGGGGATTCCCAATACGAGGTCGCCAACATC
TTCTTCTGGAGGCCGTGGTTGGCTTGTATGGAGCAGCAGACGCGCTACTTCGAGCGGAGGCATCCGGAGC
TTGCAGGATCGCCGCGGCTCCGGGCGTATATGCTCCGCATTGGTCTTGACCAACTCTATCAGAGCTTGGT
TGACGGCAATTTCGATGATGCAGCTTGGGCGCAGGGTCGATGCGACGCAATCGTCCGATCCGGAGCCGGG
ACTGTCGGGCGTACACAAATCGCCCGCAGAAGCGCGGCCGTCTGGACCGATGGCTGTGTAGAAGTACTCG
CCGATAGTGGAAACCGACGCCCCAGCACTCGTCCGAGGGCAAAGGAATAGCACGTACTACGAGATTTCGA
TTCCACCGCCGCCTTCTATGAAAGGTTGGGCTTCGGAATCGTTTTCCGGGACGCCGGCTGGATGATCCTC
CAGCGCGGGGATCTCATGCTGGAGTTCTTCGCCCACCCCAACTTGTTTATTGCAGCTTATAATGGTTACA
AATAAAGCAATAGCATCACAAATTTCACAAATAAAGCATTTTTTTCACTGCATTCTAGTTGTGGTTTGTC
CAAACTCATCAATGTATCTTATCATGTCTGTATACCGTCGACCTCTAGCTAGAGCTTGGCGTAATCATGG
TCATAGCTGTTTCCTGTGTGAAATTGTTATCCGCTCACAATTCCACACAACATACGAGCCGGAAGCATAA
AGTGTAAAGCCTGGGGTGCCTAATGAGTGAGCTAACTCACATTAATTGCGTTGCGCTCACTGCCCGCTTT
CCAGTCGGGAAACCTGTCGTGCCAGCTGCATTAATGAATCGGCCAACGCGCGGGGAGAGGCGGTTTGCGT
ATTGGGCGCTCTTCCGCTTCCTCGCTCACTGACTCGCTGCGCTCGGTCGTTCGGCTGCGGCGAGCGGTAT
CAGCTCACTCAAAGGCGGTAATACGGTTATCCACAGAATCAGGGGATAACGCAGGAAAGAACATGTGAGC
AAAAGGCCAGCAAAAGGCCAGGAACCGTAAAAAGGCCGCGTTGCTGGCGTTTTTCCATAGGCTCCGCCCC
CCTGACGAGCATCACAAAAATCGACGCTCAAGTCAGAGGTGGCGAAACCCGACAGGACTATAAAGATACC
AGGCGTTTCCCCCTGGAAGCTCCCTCGTGCGCTCTCCTGTTCCGACCCTGCCGCTTACCGGATACCTGTC
CGCCTTTCTCCCTTCGGGAAGCGTGGCGCTTTCTCATAGCTCACGCTGTAGGTATCTCAGTTCGGTGTAG
GTCGTTCGCTCCAAGCTGGGCTGTGTGCACGAACCCCCCGTTCAGCCCGACCGCTGCGCCTTATCCGGTA
ACTATCGTCTTGAGTCCAACCCGGTAAGACACGACTTATCGCCACTGGCAGCAGCCACTGGTAACAGGAT
TAGCAGAGCGAGGTATGTAGGCGGTGCTACAGAGTTCTTGAAGTGGTGGCCTAACTACGGCTACACTAGA
AGAACAGTATTTGGTATCTGCGCTCTGCTGAAGCCAGTTACCTTCGGAAAAAGAGTTGGTAGCTCTTGAT
CCGGCAAACAAACCACCGCTGGTAGCGGTGGTTTTTTTGTTTGCAAGCAGCAGATTACGCGCAGAAAAAA
AGGATCTCAA
Features (pLannotate 1.2.2; 23 found; start..end, strand, type, name):
    171..1031    -  CDS            AmpR: β-lactamase; bla; confers resistance to ampicillin, carbenicillin, and related antibiotics
   1032..1136    -  promoter       AmpR promoter: bla
   1195..1247    -  misc_feature   bom (fragment): basis of mobility region from pBR322
   1397..1776    +  enhancer       CMV enhancer: human cytomegalovirus immediate early enhancer
   1777..1980    +  promoter       CMV promoter: human cytomegalovirus (CMV) immediate early promoter
   1982..2001    +  promoter       PLtetO-1 promoter (fragment): modified phage lambda PL promoter with tet operator sites (Lutz and Bujard, 1997)
   2003..2022    +  promoter       PLtetO-1 promoter (fragment): modified phage lambda PL promoter with tet operator sites (Lutz and Bujard, 1997)
   2030..2063    +  promoter       TRE3GV promoter (fragment): 3rd-generation Tet-responsive promoter that can be activated by binding of Tet-On® 3G, optimized for retroviral and lentiviral vectors
   2156..3364    +  CDS            Adarb1 (fragment): RED1_RAT - Also known as Red1. Experimental evidence at protein level: Swiss-Prot protein existence level 1. Catalyzes the hydrolytic deamination of adenosine to inosine in double-stranded RNA (dsRNA) referred to as A-to-I RNA editing. This may affect gene expression and function in a number of ways that include mRNA translation by changing codons and hence the amino acid sequence of proteins; pre-mRNA splicing by altering splice site recognition sequences; RNA stability by changing sequences involved in nuclease recognition; genetic stability in the case of RNA virus genomes by changing seque
   3392..4570    +  CDS            PUM1 (fragment): PUM1_HUMAN - Also known as KIAA0099 From Homo sapiens (Human).
   4683..4907    +  polyA_signal   bGH poly(A) signal: bovine growth hormone polyadenylation signal
   4923..4946    +  polyA_signal   bGH poly(A) signal (fragment): bovine growth hormone polyadenylation signal
   4950..4971    +  promoter       SV40 promoter (fragment): SV40 enhancer and early promoter
   4992..5225    +  rep_origin     f1 ori (fragment) (sequence partly withheld): f1 bacteriophage origin of replication; arrow indicates direction of (+) strand synthesis
   5230..5277    +  protein_bind   FRT: FLP-mediated recombination occurs in the 8-bp core sequence TCTAGAAA (Turan and Bode, 2011). FLP recombinase from the Saccharomyces cerevisiae 2μ plasmid
   5285..6307    +  CDS            HygR: aminoglycoside phosphotransferase from E. coli; aph(4)-Ia; confers resistance to hygromycin
   6317..6442    +  CDS            ble (fragment): BLE_KLEPN - Experimental evidence at protein level: Swiss-Prot protein existence level 1. Binding protein with a strong affinity to the bleomycin family of antibiotics. Binds to CL990; an antimitotic-antibiotic compound. From Klebsiella pneumoniae.
   6437..6558    +  polyA_signal   SV40 poly(A) signal: SV40 polyadenylation signal
   6631..6647    -  protein_bind   lac operator: The lac repressor binds to the lac operator to inhibit transcription in E. coli. This inhibition can be relieved by adding lactose or isopropyl-β-D-thiogalactopyranoside (IPTG). lac repressor encoded by lacI
   6655..6685    -  promoter       lac promoter: promoter for the E. coli lac operon
   6700..6721    -  protein_bind   CAP binding site: CAP binding activates transcription in the presence of cAMP. E. coli catabolite activator protein
   6734..6826    -  CDS            lacI (fragment): lac repressor; lacI; The lac repressor binds to the lac operator to inhibit transcription in E. coli. This inhibition can be relieved by adding lactose or isopropyl-β-D-thiogalactopyranoside (IPTG).
   7009..7597    -  rep_origin     ori: high-copy-number ColE1/pMB1/pBR322/pUC origin of replication
