[The description below was written by a language model from this plasmid's Addgene catalogue record and pLannotate feature annotations shown in this document.]
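Description:
EW263 CMV-TO-ADAR2dd(E488Q, T501A)-PUF-9R(FLP-IN) is a 7.6 kb mammalian expression plasmid built on a Flp-In-type backbone, designed for site-specific integration of a tetracycline-regulatable transgene into a host cell line carrying a genomic FRT landing site. In bacteria it is maintained at high copy through a ColE1/pUC origin and selected with ampicillin via the β-lactamase gene.

The expression cassette uses the human CMV enhancer and immediate-early promoter followed by two tet operator sites (the "TO" arrangement). Transcription is therefore blocked in cells expressing the Tet repressor and released on addition of tetracycline or doxycycline. This promoter drives a fusion of the ADAR2 (ADARB1) deaminase domain, carrying the E488Q and T501A substitutions, to PUF-9R, an engineered RNA-binding domain that the feature table matches to human Pumilio 1. The cassette ends in a bGH polyadenylation signal. ADAR2 catalyses adenosine-to-inosine deamination in RNA, so tethering its catalytic domain to a programmable Pumilio-type RNA-binding module suggests a protein-only, sequence-directed RNA editor. The record does not state the RNA sequence targeted by PUF-9R.

Downstream lies an FRT site directly preceding a hygromycin resistance coding sequence with an SV40 poly(A) signal but no annotated intact promoter of its own. This is the usual Flp-In design, in which FLP-mediated recombination places the marker behind a genomic promoter, so only correct integrants become resistant. The catalogue entry lists puromycin as the mammalian selectable marker, but the annotated sequence shows a hygromycin gene and no puromycin gene. This discrepancy should be checked against the depositor's map. The associated publication concerns machine-guided engineering of proteins for deimmunization alongside therapeutic function.
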