Addgene plasmid #236126: EW263 CMV-TO-ADAR2dd(E488Q, T501A)-PUF-9R(FLP-IN)
Purpose: Plasmid encoding ADAR2dd attached to PUF-9R under control of CMV promoter with two TetR binding sites
Depositing lab: Xiaojing Gao. Depositing organization: Stanford University. Publication: Machine-guided dual-objective protein engineering for deimmunization and therapeutic functions. Wolfsberg E, Paul JS, Tycko J, Chen B, Bassik MC, Bintu L, Alizadeh AA, Gao XJ. Cell Syst. 2025 Jul 16;16(7):101299. doi: 10.1016/j.cels.2025.101299. Epub 2025 Jun 3. PubMed 40466641.
Backbone
  Vector backbone: FLP-IN
  Vector type: Mammalian Expression
  Selectable markers: Puromycin
Growth in bacteria
  Bacterial resistance: Ampicillin, 100 μg/mL
  Growth temperature: 37°C
  Growth strain: DH5alpha
  Copy number: High Copy
Gene/Insert
  Gene/Insert name: ADAR2dd-PUF-9R
  Species: H. sapiens (human), Synthetic
  Mutation: E488Q, T501A in ADAR2dd
  Entrez Gene: ADARB1 (a.k.a. ADAR2, DRABA2, DRADA2, NEDHYMS, RED1)
  Promoter: CMV promoter with two TetR binding sites
  Cloning method: Gibson Cloning
Terms and licenses: Academic/Nonprofit Terms; Industry Terms: Not Available to Industry
Depositor comments: See https://benchling.com/s/seq-tg16eX6m1VxEHIlWP6Kd?m=slm-LskhrKDNERIIwgeE8lM0for annotated sequence. Please visit https://doi.org/10.1101/2025.02.24.639918 for bioRxiv preprint.
How to cite: EW263 CMV-TO-ADAR2dd(E488Q, T501A)-PUF-9R(FLP-IN) was a gift from Xiaojing Gao (Addgene plasmid # 236126 ; http://n2t.net/addgene:236126 ; RRID:Addgene_236126)
